Addgene plasmid #53607: pMGIB-3xFLAG-dyskerin
Purpose: Retroviral expression of human dyskerin
Depositing lab: Steven Artandi. Depositing organization: Stanford University. Publication: A human telomerase holoenzyme protein required for Cajal body localization and telomere synthesis. Venteicher AS, Abreu EB, Meng Z, McCann KE, Terns RM, Veenstra TD, Terns MP, Artandi SE. Science. 2009 Jan 30;323(5914):644-8. doi: 10.1126/science.1165357. PubMed 19179534.
Backbone
  Vector backbone: pMGIB
  Backbone manufacturer: -
  Backbone size w/o insert (bp): 6000
  Total vector size (bp): 7000
  Modifications to backbone: Retroviral backbone. Insert followed by IRES-Blasticidin cassette
  Vector type: Mammalian Expression, Retroviral
  Selectable markers: Blasticidin
Growth in bacteria
  Bacterial resistance: Ampicillin, 100 μg/mL
  Growth temperature: 37°C
  Growth strain: DH5alpha
  Copy number: High Copy
Gene/Insert
  Gene/Insert name: dyskerin (alt name: DKC1)
  Species: H. sapiens (human)
  GenBank ID: isoform 1
  Entrez Gene: DKC1 (a.k.a. CBF5, CHINE1, DKC, DKCX, NAP57, NOLA4, XAP101)
  Promoter: LTR
  Tag / fusion protein: 3xFLAG (N terminal on backbone)
  Cloning method: Restriction Enzyme; 5′ cloning site AscI (not destroyed); 3′ cloning site PacI (not destroyed)
  Sequencing primers: 5′ T3; 3′ IRES-R
Terms and licenses: Academic/Nonprofit Terms; Industry Terms: Not Available to Industry
How to cite: pMGIB-3xFLAG-dyskerin was a gift from Steven Artandi (Addgene plasmid # 53607 ; http://n2t.net/addgene:53607 ; RRID:Addgene_53607)
