[The description below was written by a language model from this plasmid's Addgene catalogue record and pLannotate feature annotations shown in this document.]
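Description:
pMGIB-3xFLAG-dyskerin is a Moloney murine leukemia virus (MMLV)-based retroviral vector for expressing epitope-tagged human dyskerin (DKC1) in mammalian cells. It is propagated in E. coli as a high-copy plasmid through a ColE1/pUC-type origin and selected with ampicillin via the β-lactamase gene. Leftover fragments of lacI, lacZα, bom and rop in the bacterial portion are backbone remnants with no evident role. The catalogue lists a total size of about 7 kb, whereas the annotated full-length sequencing record is 9,069 nt, so the catalogue figure appears to be an approximation.

The proviral region is bounded by MMLV long terminal repeats. The 5′ LTR acts as the promoter and is followed by the Ψ packaging signal, a truncated gag lacking its start codon, and a pol fragment carrying the splice acceptor. These elements support encapsidation of the genomic RNA when gag, pol and env are supplied in trans by a packaging system. Downstream, after a T3 promoter used as a sequencing primer site, a backbone-encoded 3xFLAG tag is fused to the N terminus of the dyskerin coding sequence (isoform 1 per the catalogue), which was inserted between AscI and PacI sites. An EMCV IRES then drives translation of the blasticidin S deaminase gene (bsr) from the same LTR transcript, so blasticidin selection enriches for transduced cells that also express the tagged protein. The 3′ LTR region is annotated partly as a ΔU3 fragment and partly as a standard MMLV LTR; the record does not describe the vector as self-inactivating.

The construct is intended for stable retroviral expression of FLAG-tagged dyskerin. The tag allows detection or affinity purification, consistent with the associated study of telomerase holoenzyme components.
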