Features (pLannotate 1.2.2; 25 found; start..end, strand, type, name):
      1..589     +  rep_origin     ori: high-copy-number ColE1/pMB1/pBR322/pUC origin of replication
    772..864     +  CDS            lacI (fragment): lac repressor; lacI; The lac repressor binds to the lac operator to inhibit transcription in E. coli. This inhibition can be relieved by adding lactose or isopropyl-β-D-thiogalactopyranoside (IPTG).
    877..898     +  protein_bind   CAP binding site: CAP binding activates transcription in the presence of cAMP. E. coli catabolite activator protein
    913..943     +  promoter       lac promoter: promoter for the E. coli lac operon
    951..967     +  protein_bind   lac operator: The lac repressor binds to the lac operator to inhibit transcription in E. coli. This inhibition can be relieved by adding lactose or isopropyl-β-D-thiogalactopyranoside (IPTG). lac repressor encoded by lacI
   1397..1991    +  LTR            LTR: long terminal repeat from Moloney murine leukemia virus
   2054..2411    +  misc_feature   MMLV Ψ: packaging signal of Moloney murine leukemia virus (MMLV)
   2484..2900    +  CDS            gag (truncated): truncated Moloney murine leukemia virus (MMLV) gag gene lacking the start codon
   2902..3236    +  misc_feature   pol region (fragment): Moloney murine leukemia virus (MMLV) pol region containing the splice acceptor site
   3260..3278    +  promoter       T3 promoter: promoter for bacteriophage T3 RNA polymerase
   3291..3312    +  misc_feature   MCS (fragment): pBluescript multiple cloning site
   3313..3331    +  misc_feature   MCS (fragment): pUC18/19 multiple cloning site
   3360..3425    +  CDS            3xFLAG: three tandem FLAG® epitope tags, followed by an enterokinase cleavage site
   3435..4973    +  CDS            DKC1: DKC1_HUMAN - Also known as NOLA4. Experimental evidence at protein level: Swiss-Prot protein existence level 1. [Isoform 3]: Promotes cell to cell and cell to substratum adhesion, increases the cell proliferation rate and leads to cytokeratin hyper-expression. From Homo sapiens (Human).
   5005..5023    +  misc_feature   MCS (fragment): pUC18/19 multiple cloning site
   5078..5539    +  misc_feature   IRES: internal ribosome entry site (IRES) of the encephalomyocarditis virus (EMCV)
   5544..5963    +  CDS            bsr: BSR_BACCE - Experimental evidence at protein level: Swiss-Prot protein existence level 1. Catalyzes the deamination of the cytosine moiety of the antibiotics blasticidin S, cytomycin and acetylblasticidin S. From Bacillus cereus.
   6018..6115    +  CDS            env (fragment): murine leukemia virus gPr80 envelope polyprotein precursor; env; proteolytically cleaved into gp70SU and p15TM subunits
   6157..6278    +  LTR            3' LTR (ΔU3) (fragment): self-inactivating 3' long terminal repeat (LTR) from Moloney murine leukemia virus
   6279..6748    +  LTR            LTR: long terminal repeat from Moloney murine leukemia virus
   7440..7597    +  CDS            lacZα (fragment): LacZα fragment of β-galactosidase; lacZ fragment
   7603..7702    -  misc_feature   bom (fragment): basis of mobility region from pBR322
   7804..7839    -  CDS            rop (fragment): Rop protein, which maintains plasmids at low copy number; rop
   7934..8038    +  promoter       AmpR promoter: bla
   8039..8899    +  CDS            AmpR: β-lactamase; bla; confers resistance to ampicillin, carbenicillin, and related antibiotics
>Addgene plasmid #53607 | pMGIB-3xFLAG-dyskerin | addgene full sequence | sequence record 489462 | Addgene Long Read Sequencing Result
TTGAGATCCTTTTTTTCTGCGCGTAATCTGCTGCTTGCAAACAAAAAAACCACCGCTACCAGCGGTGGTT
TGTTTGCCGGATCAAGAGCTACCAACTCTTTTTCCGAAGGTAACTGGCTTCAGCAGAGCGCAGATACCAA
ATACTGTTCTTCTAGTGTAGCCGTAGTTAGGCCACCACTTCAAGAACTCTGTAGCACCGCCTACATACCT
CGCTCTGCTAATCCTGTTACCAGTGGCTGCTGCCAGTGGCGATAAGTCGTGTCTTACCGGGTTGGACTCA
AGACGATAGTTACCGGATAAGGCGCAGCGGTCGGGCTGAACGGGGGGTTCGTGCACACAGCCCAGCTTGG
AGCGAACGACCTACACCGAACTGAGATACCTACAGCGTGAGCTATGAGAAAGCGCCACGCTTCCCGAAGG
GAGAAAGGCGGACAGGTATCCGGTAAGCGGCAGGGTCGGAACAGGAGAGCGCACGAGGGAGCTTCCAGGG
GGAAACGCCTGGTATCTTTATAGTCCTGTCGGGTTTCGCCACCTCTGACTTGAGCGTCGATTTTTGTGAT
GCTCGTCAGGGGGGCGGAGCCTATGGAAAAACGCCAGCAACGCGGCCTTTTTACGGTTCCTGGCCTTTTG
CTGGCCTTTTGCTCACATGTTCTTTCCTGCGTTATCCCCTGATTCTGTGGATAACCGTATTACCGCCTTT
GAGTGAGCTGATACCGCTCGCCGCAGCCGAACGACCGAGCGCAGCGAGTCAGTGAGCGAGGAAGCGGAAG
AGCGCCCAATACGCAAACCGCCTCTCCCCGCGCGTTGGCCGATTCATTAATGCAGCTGGCACGACAGGTT
TCCCGACTGGAAAGCGGGCAGTGAGCGCAACGCAATTAATGTGAGTTAGCTCACTCATTAGGCACCCCAG
GCTTTACACTTTATGCTTCCGGCTCGTATGTTGTGTGGAATTGTGAGCGGATAACAATTTCACACAGGAA
ACAGCTATGACCATGATTACGCCAAGCTTTGCTCTTAGGAGTTTCCTAATACATCCCAAACTCAAATATA
TAAAGCATTTGACTTGTTCTATGCCCTAGGGGGCGGGGGGAAGCTAAGCCAGCTTTTTTTAACATTTAAA
ATGTTAATTCCATTTTAAATGCACAGATGTTTTTATTTCATAAGGGTTTCAATGTGCATGAATGCTGCAA
TATTCCTGTTACCAAAGCTAGTATAAATAAAAATAGATAAACGTGGAAATTACTTAGAGTTTCTGTCATT
AACGTTTCCTTCCTCAGTTGACAACATAAATGCGCTGCTGAGAAGCCAGTTTGCATCTGTCAGGATCAAT
TTCCCATTATGCCAGTCATATTAATTACTAGTCAATTAGTTGATTTTTATTTTTGACATATACATGTGAA
AGACCCCACCTGTAGGTTTGGCAAGCTAGCTTAAGTAACGCCATTTTGCAAGGCATGGAAAAATACATAA
CTGAGAATAGAAAAGTTCAGATCAAGGTCAGGAACAGATGGAACAGCTGAATATGGGCCAAACAGGATAT
CTGTGGTAAGCAGTTCCTGCCCCGGCTCAGGGCCAAGAACAGATGGAACAGCTGAATATGGGCCAAACAG
GATATCTGTGGTAAGCAGTTCCTGCCCCGGCTCAGGGCCAAGAACAGATGGTCCCCAGATGCGGTCCAGC
CCTCAGCAGTTTCTAGAGAACCATCAGATGTTTCCAGGGTGCCCCAAGGACCTGAAATGACCCTGTGCCT
TATTTGAACTAACCAATCAGTTCGCTTCTCGCTTCTGTTCGCGCGCTTCTGCTCCCCGAGCTCAATAAAA
GAGCCCACAACCCCTCACTCGGCGCCGCGCCAGTCCTCCGATTGACTGAGTCGCCCGGGTACCCGTGTAT
CCAATAAACCCTCTTGCAGTTGCATCCGACTTGTGGTCTCGCTGTTCCTTGGGAGGGTCTCCTCTGAGTG
ATTGACTACCCGTCAGCGGGGGTCTTTCATTTGGGGGCTCGTCCGGGATCGGGAGACCCCTGCCCAGGGA
CCACCGACCCACCACCGGGAGGTAAGCTGGCCAGCAACTTATCTGTGTCTGTCCGATTGTCTAGTGTCTA
TGACTGATTTTATGCGCCTGCGTCGGTACTAGTTAGCTAACTAGCTCTGTATCTGGCGGACCCGTGGTGG
AACTGACGAGTTCGGAACACCCGGCCGCAACCCTGGGAGACGTCCCAGGGACTTCGGGGGCCGTTTTTGT
GGCCCGACCTGAGTCCAAAAATCCCGATCGTTTTGGACTCTTTGGTGCACCCCCCTTAGAGGAGGGATAT
GTGGTTCTGGTAGGAGACGAGAACCTAAAACAGTTCCCGCCTCCGTCTGAATTTTTGCTTTCGGTTTGGG
ACCGAAGCCGCGCCGCGCGTCTTGTCTGCTGCAGCATCGTTCTGTGTTGTCTCTGTCTGACTGTGTTTCT
GTATTTGTCTGAAAATATGGGCCCGCCGCGGCGGGCCAGACTGTTACCACTCCCTTAAGTTTGACCTTAG
GTCACTGGAAAGATGTCGAGCGGATCGCTCACAACCAGTCGGTAGATGTCAAGAAGAGACGTTGGGTTAC
CTTCTGCTCTGCAGAATGGCCAACCTTTAACGTCGGATGGCCGCGAGACGGCACCTTTAACCGAGACCTC
ATCACCCAGGTTAAGATCAAGGTCTTTTCACCTGGCCCGCATGGACACCCAGACCAGGTCCCCTACATCG
TGACCTGGGAAGCCTTGGCTTTTGACCCCCCTCCCTGGGTCAAGCCCTTTGTACACCCTAAGCCTCCGCC
TCCTCTTCCTCCATCCGCCCCGTCTCTCCCCCTTGAACCTCCTCGTTCGACCCCGCCTCGATCCTCCCTT
TATCCAGCCCTCACTCCTTCTCTAGGCGCCCCCATATGAGATCTTATATGGGGCACCCCCGCCCCTTGTA
AACTTCCCTGACCCTGACATGACAAGAGTTACTAACAGCCCCTCTCTCCAAGCTCACTTACAGGCTCTCT
ACTTAGTCCAGCACGAAGTCTGGAGACCTCTGGCGGCAGCCTACCAAGAACAACTGGACCGACCGGTGGT
ACCTCACCCTTACCGAGTCGGCGACACAGTGTGGGTCCGCCGACACCAGACTAAGAACCTAGAACCTCGC
TGGAAAGGACCTTACACAGTCCTGCTGACCACCCCCACCGCCCTCAAAGTAGACGGCATCGCAGCTTGGA
TACACGCCGCCCACGTAAAACAATTGAAGATCTAGTCGAAATTAACCCTCACTAAAGGGAACAAAAGCTG
GAGCTCCACCGCGGTGGCGGCCAATTCGAGCTCGGTACCCGTTTAAACGCCACCATGGGGTCCCGGGCTG
ACTACAAAGACCATGACGGTGATTATAAAGATCATGACATCGACTACAAGGATGACGATGACAAGGGGCG
CGCCGCGGATGCGGAAGTAATTATTTTGCCAAAGAAACATAAGAAGAAAAAGGAGCGGAAGTCATTGCCA
GAAGAAGATGTAGCCGAAATACAACACGCTGAAGAATTTCTTATCAAACCTGAATCCAAAGTTGCTAAGT
TGGACACGTCTCAGTGGCCCCTTTTGCTAAAGAATTTTGATAAGCTGAATGTAAGGACAACACACTATAC
ACCTCTTGCATGTGGTTCAAATCCTCTGAAGAGAGAGATTGGGGACTATATCAGGACAGGTTTCATTAAT
CTTGACAAGCCCTCTAACCCCTCTTCCCATGAGGTGGTAGCCTGGATTCGACGGATACTTCGGGTGGAGA
AGACAGGGCACAGTGGTACTCTGGATCCCAAGGTGACTGGTTGTTTAATCGTGTGCATAGAACGAGCCAC
TCGCTTGGTGAAGTCACAACAGAGTGCAGGCAAAGAGTATGTGGGGATTGTCCGGCTGCACAATGCTATT
GAAGGGGGGACCCAGCTTTCTAGGGCCCTAGAAACTCTGACAGGTGCCTTATTCCAGCGACCCCCACTTA
TTGCTGCAGTAAAGAGGCAGCTCCGAGTGAGGACCATCTACGAGAGCAAAATGATTGAATACGATCCTGA
AAGAAGATTAGGAATCTTTTGGGTGAGTTGTGAGGCTGGCACCTACATTCGGACATTATGTGTGCACCTT
GGTTTGTTATTGGGAGTTGGTGGTCAGATGCAGGAGCTTCGGAGGGTTCGTTCTGGAGTCATGAGTGAAA
AGGACCACATGGTGACAATGCATGATGTGCTTGATGCTCAGTGGCTGTATGATAACCACAAGGATGAGAG
TTACCTGCGGCGAGTTGTTTACCCTTTGGAAAAGCTGTTGACATCTCATAAACGGCTGGTTATGAAAGAC
AGTGCAGTAAATGCCATCTGCTATGGGGCCAAGATTATGCTTCCAGGTGTTCTTCGATATGAGGACGGCA
TTGAGGTCAATCAGGAGATTGTGGTTATCACCACCAAAGGAGAAGCAATCTGCATGGCTATTGCATTAAT
GACCACAGCGGTCATCTCTACCTGCGACCATGGTATAGTAGCCAAGATCAAGAGAGTGATCATGGAGAGA
GACACTTACCCTCGGAAGTGGGGTTTAGGTCCAAAGGCAAGTCAGAAGAAGCTGATGATCAAGCAGGGCC
TTCTGGACAAGCATGGGAAGCCCACAGACAGCACACCTGCCACCTGGAAGCAGGAGTATGTTGACTACAG
TGAGTCTGCCAAAAAAGAGGTGGTTGCTGAAGTGGTAAAAGCCCCGCAGGTAGTTGCCGAAGCAGCAAAA
ACTGCGAAGCGGAAGCGAGAGAGTGAGAGTGAAAGTGACGAGACTCCTCCAGCAGCTCCTCAGTTGATCA
AGAAGGAAAAGAAGAAGAGTAAGAAGGACAAGAAGGCCAAAGCTGGTCTGGAGAGCGGGGCCGAGCCTGG
AGATGGGGACAGTGATACCACCAAGAAGAAGAAGAAGAAGAAGAAAGCAAAAGAGGTAGAATTGGTTTCT
GAGTAGTTAATTAAGTCTAGAGTCGACTGTTTAAACCTGCAGGCATGCAAGCTCGACCTCGACCAATTCC
GGTTATTTTCCACCATATTGCCGTCTTTTGGCAATGTGAGGGCCCGGAAACCTGGCCCTGTCTTCTTGAC
GAGCATTCCTAGGGGTCTTTCCCCTCTCGCCAAAGGAATGCAAGGTCTGTTGAATGTCGTGAAGGAAGCA
GTTCCTCTGGAAGCTTCTTGAAGACAAACAACGTCTGTAGCGACCCTTTGCAGGCAGCGGAACCCCCCAC
CTGGCGACAGGTGCCTCTGCGGCCAAAAGCCACGTGTATAAGATACACCTGCAAAGGCGGCACAACCCCA
GTGCCACGTTGTGAGTTGGATAGTTGTGGAAAGAGTCAAATGGCTCTCCTCAAGCGTATTCAACAAGGGG
CTGAAGGATGCCCAGAAGGTACCCCATTGTATGGGATCTGATCTGGGGCCTCGGTGCACATGCTTTACAT
GTGTTTAGTCGAGGTTAAAAAACGTCTAGGCCCCCCGAACCACGGGGACGTGGTTTTCCTTTGAAAAACA
CGATGATAATACCATGAAAACATTTAACATTTCTCAACAGGATCTAGAATTAGTAGAAGTAGCGACAGAG
AAGATTACAATGCTTTATGAGGATAATAAACATCATGTGGGAGCGGCAATTCGTACGAAAACAGGAGAAA
TCATTTCGGCAGTACATATTGAAGCGTATATAGGACGAGTAACTGTTTGTGCAGAAGCCATTGCGATTGG
TAGTGCAGTTTCGAATGGACAAAAGGATTTTGACACGATTGTAGCTGTTAGACACCCTTATTCTGACGAA
GTAGATAGAAGTATTCGAGTGGTAAGTCCTTGTGGTATGTGTAGGGAGTTGATTTCAGACTATGCACCAG
ATTGTTTTGTGTTAATAGAAATGAATGGCAAGTTAGTCAAAACTACGATTGAAGAACTCATTCCACTCAA
ATATACCCGAAATTAAAAGTTTTACCATACCAAGCTCATCGGGCCGCCAGGTACAAGTAAGGATCCGGAT
TAGTCCAATTTGTTAAAGACAGGATATCAGTGGTCCAGGCTCTAGTTTTGACTCAACAATATCACCAGCT
GAAGCCTATAGAGTACGAGCCATAGATAAAATAAAAGATTTTATTTAGTCTCCAGAAAAAGGGGGGAATG
AAAGACCCCACCTGTAGGTTTGGCAAGCTAGCTTAAGTAACGCCATTTTGCAAGGCATGGAAAAATACAT
AACTGAGAATAGAGAAGTTCAGATCAAGGTCAGGAACAGATGGAACAGCTGAATATGGGCCAAACAGGAT
ATCTGTGGTAAGCAGTTCCTGCCCCGGCTCAGGGCCAAGAACAGATGGAACAGCTGAATATGGGCCAAAC
AGGATATCTGTGGTAAGCAGTTCCTGCCCCGGCTCAGGGCCAAGAACAGATGGTCCCCAGATGCGGTCCA
GCCCTCAGCAGTTTCTAGAGAACCATCAGATGTTTCCAGGGTGCCCCAAGGACCTGAAATGACCCTGTGC
CTTATTTGAACTAACCAATCAGTTCGCTTCTCGCTTCTGTTCGCGCGCTTCTGCTCCCCGAGCTCAATAA
AAGAGCCCACAACCCCTCACTCGGGGCGCCAGTCCTCCGATTGACTGAGTCGCCCGGGTACCCGTGTATC
CAATAAACCCTCTTGCAGTTGCATCCGACTTGTGGTCTCGCTGTTCCTTGGGAGGGTCTCCTCTGAGTGA
TTGACTACCCGTCAGCGGGGGTCTTTCACATGCAGCATGTATCAAAATTAATTTGGTTTTTTTTCTTAAG
TATTTACATTAAATGGCCATAGTACTTAAAGTTACATTGGCTTCCTTGAAATAAACATGGAGTATTCAGA
ATGTGTCATAAATATTTCTAATTTTAAGATAGTATCTCCATTGGCTTTCTACTTTTTCTTTTATTTTTTT
TTGTCCTCTGTCTTCCATTTGTTGTTGTTGTTGTTTGTTTGTTTGTTTGTTGGTTGGTTGGTTAATTTTT
TTTTAAAGATCCTACACTATAGTTCAAGCTAGACTATTAGCTACTCTGTAACCCAGGGTGACCTTGAAGT
CATGGGTAGCCTGCTGTTTTAGCCTTCCCACATCTAAGATTACAGGTATGAGCTATCATTTTTGGTATAT
TGATTGATTGATTGATTGATGTGTGTGTGTGTGATTGTGTTTGTGTGTGTGATTGTGTATATGTGTGTAT
GGTTGTGTGTGATTGTGTGTATGTATGTTTGTGTGTGATTGTGTGTGTGTGATTGTGCATGTGTGTGTGT
GTGATTGTGTTTATGTGTATGATTGTGTGTGTGTGTGTGTGTGTGTGTGTGTGTGTGTGTGTGTGTGTGT
TGTGTATATATATTTATGGTAGTGAGAGGCAACGCTCCGGCTCAGGTGTCAGGTTGGTTTTTGAGACAGA
GTCTTTCACTTAGCTTGGAATTCACTGGCCGTCGTTTTACAACGTCGTGACTGGGAAAACCCTGGCGTTA
CCCAACTTAATCGCCTTGCAGCACATCCCCCTTTCGCCAGCTGGCGTAATAGCGAAGAGGCCCGCACCGA
TCGCCCTTCCCAACAGTTGCGCAGCCTGAATGGCGAATGGCGCCTGATGCGGTATTTTCTCCTTACGCAT
CTGTGCGGTATTTCACACCGCATATGGTGCACTCTCAGTACAATCTGCTCTGATGCCGCATAGTTAAGCC
AGCCCCGACACCCGCCAACACCCGCTGACGCGCCCTGACGGGCTTGTCTGCTCCCGGCATCCGCTTACAG
ACAAGCTGTGACCGTCTCCGGGAGCTGCATGTGTCAGAGGTTTTCACCGTCATCACCGAAACGCGCGAGA
CGAAAGGGCCTCGTGATACGCCTATTTTTATAGGTTAATGTCATGATAATAATGGTTTCTTAGACGTCAG
GTGGCACTTTTCGGGGAAATGTGCGCGGAACCCCTATTTGTTTATTTTTCTAAATACATTCAAATATGTA
TCCGCTCATGAGACAATAACCCTGATAAATGCTTCAATAATATTGAAAAAGGAAGAGTATGAGTATTCAA
CATTTCCGTGTCGCCCTTATTCCCTTTTTTGCGGCATTTTGCCTTCCTGTTTTTGCTCACCCAGAAACGC
TGGTGAAAGTAAAAGATGCTGAAGATCAGTTGGGTGCACGAGTGGGTTACATCGAACTGGATCTCAACAG
CGGTAAGATCCTTGAGAGTTTTCGCCCCGAAGAACGTTTTCCAATGATGAGCACTTTTAAAGTTCTGCTA
TGTGGCGCGGTATTATCCCGTATTGACGCCGGGCAAGAGCAACTCGGTCGCCGCATACACTATTCTCAGA
ATGACTTGGTTGAGTACTCACCAGTCACAGAAAAGCATCTTACGGATGGCATGACAGTAAGAGAATTATG
CAGTGCTGCCATAACCATGAGTGATAACACTGCGGCCAACTTACTTCTGACAACGATCGGAGGACCGAAG
GAGCTAACCGCTTTTTTGCACAACATGGGGGATCATGTAACTCGCCTTGATCGTTGGGAACCGGAGCTGA
ATGAAGCCATACCAAACGACGAGCGTGACACCACGATGCCTGTAGCAATGGCAACAACGTTGCGCAAACT
ATTAACTGGCGAACTACTTACTCTAGCTTCCCGGCAACAATTAATAGACTGGATGGAGGCGGATAAAGTT
GCAGGACCACTTCTGCGCTCGGCCCTTCCGGCTGGCTGGTTTATTGCTGATAAATCTGGAGCCGGTGAGC
GTGGGTCTCGCGGTATCATTGCAGCACTGGGGCCAGATGGTAAGCCCTCCCGTATCGTAGTTATCTACAC
GACGGGGAGTCAGGCAACTATGGATGAACGAAATAGACAGATCGCTGAGATAGGTGCCTCACTGATTAAG
CATTGGTAACTGTCAGACCAAGTTTACTCATATATACTTTAGATTGATTTAAAACTTCATTTTTAATTTA
AAAGGATCTAGGTGAAGATCCTTTTTGATAATCTCATGACCAAAATCCCTTAACGTGAGTTTTCGTTCCA
CTGAGCGTCAGACCCCGTAGAAAAGATCAAAGGATCTTC
