>Addgene plasmid #53607 | pMGIB-3xFLAG-dyskerin | addgene partial sequence | sequence record 89483 | pLXSN5 5'-CCCTTGAACCTCCTCGTTCGACC-3'
CTCCTTCTCTAGGCGCCCCCATATGAGATCTTATATGGGGCACCCCCGCCCCTTGTAAACTTCCCTGACC
CTGACATGACAAGAGTTACTAACAGCCCCTCTCTCCAAGCTCACTTACAGGCTCTCTACTTAGTCCAGCA
CGAAGTCTGGAGACCTCTGGCGGCAGCCTACCAAGAACAACTGGACCGACCGGTGGTACCTCACCCTTAC
CGAGTCGGCGACACAGTGTGGGTCCGCCGACACCAGACTAAGAACCTAGAACCTCGCTGGAAAGGACCTT
ACACAGTCCTGCTGACCACCCCCACCGCCCTCAAAGTAGACGGCATCGCAGCTTGGATACACGCCGCCCA
CGTAAAACAATTGAAGATCTAGTCGAAATTAACCCTCACTAAAGGGAACAAAAGCTGGAGCTCCACCGCG
GTGGCGGCCAATTCGAGCTCGGTACCCGTTTAAACGCCACCATGGGGTCCCGGGCTGACTACAAAGACCA
TGACGGTGATTATAAAGATCATGACATCGACTACAAGGATGACGATGACAAGGGGCGCGCCGCGGATGCG
GAAGTAATTATTTTGCCAAAGAAACATAAGAAGAAAAAGGAGCGGAAGTCATTGCCAGAAGAAGATGTAG
CCGAAATACAACACGCTGAAGAATTTCTTATCAAACCTGAATCCAAAGTTGCTAAGTTGGACACGTCTCA
GTGGCCCCTTTTGCTAAAGAATTTTGATAAGCTGAATGTAAGGACAACACACTATACACCTCTTGCATGT
GGTTCAAATCCTCTGAAGAGAGAGATTGGGGACTATATCAGGACAGGTTTCATTAATCTTGACAAGCCCT
CTAACCCCTCTTCCCATGAGGTGGTAGCCTGGATTCGACGGATACTTCGGGTGGAGAAGACAGGGCACAG
TGGTACTCTGGATCCCAAGGTGACTGGTTGTTTAATCGTGTGCATAGAACGAGCCACTCGCTTGGTGAAG
TCACAACAGAGTGCAGGCAAAGAGTATGTGGGGATTGTCCGGCTGCCAA
