>Addgene plasmid #53607 | pMGIB-3xFLAG-dyskerin | addgene partial sequence | sequence record 89491 | IRES-F 5'-TGGCTCTCCTCAAGCGTATT-3'
TATGGGATCTGATCTGGGGCCTCGGTGCACATGCTTTACATGCTGTTTAGTCGAGGTTAAAAAACGTCTA
GGCCCCCCGAACCACGGGGACGTGGTTTTCCTTTGAAAAACACGATGATAATACCATGAAAACATTTAAC
ATTTCTCAACAGGATCTAGAATTAGTAGAAGTAGCGACAGAGAAGATTACAATGCTTTATGAGGATAATA
AACATCATGTGGGAGCGGCAATTCGTACGAAAACAGGAGAAATCATTTCGGCAGTACATATTGAAGCGTA
TATAGGACGAGTAACTGTTTGTGCAGAAGCCATTGCGATTGGTAGTGCAGTTTCGAATGGACAAAAGGAT
TTTGACACGATTGTAGCTGTTAGACACCCTTATTCTGAC
