>Addgene plasmid #53607 | pMGIB-3xFLAG-dyskerin | addgene partial sequence | sequence record 89494 | pCDH-rev 5'-GCATTCCTTTGGCGAGAG-3'
GGTTTCCGGGCCCTCACATTGCCAAAAGACGGCAATATGGTGGAAAATAACCGGAATTGGTCGAGGTCGA
GCTTGCATGCCTGCAGGTTTAAACAGTCGACTCTAGACTTAATTAACTACTCAGAAACCAATTCTACCTC
TTTTGCTTTCTTCTTCTTCTTCTTCTTCTTGGTGGTATCACTGTCCCCATCTCCAGGCTCGGCCCCGCTC
TCCAGACCAGCTTTGGCCTTCTTGTCCTTCTTACTCTTCTTCTTTTCCTTCTTGATCAACTGAGGAGCTG
CTGGAGGAGTCTCGTCACTTTCACTCTCACTCTCTCGCTTCCGCTTCGCAGTTTTTGCTGCTTCGGCAAC
TACCTGCGGGGCTTTTACCACTTCAGCAACCACCTCTTTTTTGGCAGACTCACTGTAGTCAACATACTCC
TGCTTCCAGGTGGCAGGTGTGCTGTCTGTGGGCTTCCCATGCTTGTCCAGAAGGCCCTGCTTGATCATCA
GCTTCTTCTGACTTGCCTTTGGACCTAAACCCCACTTCCGAGGGTAAGTGTCTCTCTCCATGATCACTCT
CTTGATCTTGGCTACTATACCATGGTCGCAGGTAGAGATGACCGCTGTGGTCATTAATGCAATAGCCATG
CAGATTGCTTCTCCTTTGGTGGTGATAACCACAATCTCCTGATTGACCTCAATGCCGTCCTCATATCGAA
GAACACCTGGAAGCATAATCTTGGCCCCATAGCAGATGGCATTTACTGCACTGTCTTTCATAACCAGCCG
TTTATGAGATGTCAACAGCTTTTCCAAAGGGTAAACAACTCGCCGCAGGTAACTCTCATCCTTGTGGTTA
TCATACAGCCACTGAGCATCAAGCACATCATG
